>Addgene plasmid #74354 | pISH-Pknox2 | addgene full sequence | sequence record 146410 | Addgene assembled sequence
GGGCGAATTGGGCCCGACGTCGCATGCTCCCGGCCGCCATGGCGGCCGCGGGAATTCGATTGTGACTATC
CTTTTGCTCCACCCAACCAGGTAGAGGAGGAGAAGGCTCAGAAGGTCGCAAGAGTGCCCTCTGGTTGAGC
CAGATAGCCATTCACATCCTAGCACTGAAGGAGATGGCCAATGCACACTTACAAATGAAGGAACTGCACA
CCCATCACATTAAACCCAACGGAAAACACACGTGTGGTCAGTCCTGTCTTTCACAGCCACAGGGTGGGAG
GGGACAGGAGGAGCAGATGCCAAGCATGGTGTGTGTGGATCAGCTGGGCGCTATATCCCCTGCCATGTTG
AGTCCTGAAGGTAAGAGCAGTAGCACCTTCTTCAGACCCTGGCTTCCCATTGGGACAATGCTTCTTTCCA
ATGTTTCTTCTGCCTTCTCTGGAGAATAGAATGAAGGAGGAGGCCAGAAGCTGGTAGTGCCAGCTTGGGA
GCAGAGGGATACCACGAAGACCTGTGGAGTGGAAAGAACCCCTAAAGGTTTATGGAGGGGGCTGGGGTCT
CTGAAGAACTCCATCTGAGGGTAGGAACATCTAATAAGACACTATGGTCCTATTGTGACAGGAGCTATGT
GATCACGTAGGGACTGCTGGGATCCCCAAAGTCATCTTAATATGGCTCCTGATCCAGGTTCTGCTACCTG
CTTGGTCCTCGAGCTGACCCAGATGTAGAGTTGCTCTTAACCTCTTCAGGTTGGACCCACCTACAATGTA
TTTCCAAGAGAGGAAGAAGGAGTCTCTTTGGTTTCCTTCCCCCTCTCCTTATAGTCCATGGCTGCTGTGC
CAAGAGACAGGGTCCTGGTAGGGTAAGTTGGAGCCCTGTGCAGTCCACGTTCCACTCTGATATGAAATCA
CTAGTGAATTCGCGGCCGCCTGCAGGTCGACCATATGGGAGAGCTCCCAACGCGTTGGATGCATAGCTTG
AGTATTCTATAGTGTCACCTAAATAGCTTGGCGTAATCATGGTCATAGCTGTTTCCTGTGTGAAATTGTT
ATCCGCTCACAATTCCACACAACATACGAGCCGGAAGCATAAAGTGTAAAGCCTGGGGTGCCTAATGAGT
GAGCTAACTCACATTAATTGCGTTGCGCTCACTGCCCGCTTTCCAGTCGGGAAACCTGTCGTGCCAGCTG
CATTAATGAATCGGCCAACGCGCGGGGAGAGGCGGTTTGCGTATTGGGCGCTCTTCCGCTTCCTCGCTCA
CTGACTCGCTGCGCTCGGTCGTTCGGCTGCGGCGAGCGGTATCAGCTCACTCAAAGGCGGTAATACGGTT
ATCCACAGAATCAGGGGATAACGCAGGAAAGAACATGTGAGCAAAAGGCCAGCAAAAGGCCAGGAACCGT
AAAAAGGCCGCGTTGCTGGCGTTTTTCCATAGGCTCCGCCCCCCTGACGAGCATCACAAAAATCGACGCT
CAAGTCAGAGGTGGCGAAACCCGACAGGACTATAAAGATACCAGGCGTTTCCCCCTGGAAGCTCCCTCGT
GCGCTCTCCTGTTCCGACCCTGCCGCTTACCGGATACCTGTCCGCCTTTCTCCCTTCGGGAAGCGTGGCG
CTTTCTCATAGCTCACGCTGTAGGTATCTCAGTTCGGTGTAGGTCGTTCGCTCCAAGCTGGGCTGTGTGC
ACGAACCCCCCGTTCAGCCCGACCGCTGCGCCTTATCCGGTAACTATCGTCTTGAGTCCAACCCGGTAAG
ACACGACTTATCGCCACTGGCAGCAGCCACTGGTAACAGGATTAGCAGAGCGAGGTATGTAGGCGGTGCT
ACAGAGTTCTTGAAGTGGTGGCCTAACTACGGCTACACTAGAAGAACAGTATTTGGTATCTGCGCTCTGC
TGAAGCCAGTTACCTTCGGAAAAAGAGTTGGTAGCTCTTGATCCGGCAAACAAACCACCGCTGGTAGCGG
TGGTTTTTTTGTTTGCAAGCAGCAGATTACGCGCAGAAAAAAAGGATCTCAAGAAGATCCTTTGATCTTT
TCTACGGGGTCTGACGCTCAGTGGAACGAAAACTCACGTTAAGGGATTTTGGTCATGAGATTATCAAAAA
GGATCTTCACCTAGATCCTTTTAAATTAAAAATGAAGTTTTAAATCAATCTAAAGTATATATGAGTAAAC
TTGGTCTGACAGTTACCAATGCTTAATCAGTGAGGCACCTATCTCAGCGATCTGTCTATTTCGTTCATCC
ATAGTTGCCTGACTCCCCGTCGTGTAGATAACTACGATACGGGAGGGCTTACCATCTGGCCCCAGTGCTG
CAATGATACCGCGAGACCCACGCTCACCGGCTCCAGATTTATCAGCAATAAACCAGCCAGCCGGAAGGGC
CGAGCGCAGAAGTGGTCCTGCAACTTTATCCGCCTCCATCCAGTCTATTAATTGTTGCCGGGAAGCTAGA
GTAAGTAGTTCGCCAGTTAATAGTTTGCGCAACGTTGTTGCCATTGCTACAGGCATCGTGGTGTCACGCT
CGTCGTTTGGTATGGCTTCATTCAGCTCCGGTTCCCAACGATCAAGGCGAGTTACATGATCCCCCATGTT
GTGCAAAAAAGCGGTTAGCTCCTTCGGTCCTCCGATCGTTGTCAGAAGTAAGTTGGCCGCAGTGTTATCA
CTCATGGTTATGGCAGCACTGCATAATTCTCTTACTGTCATGCCATCCGTAAGATGCTTTTCTGTGACTG
GTGAGTACTCAACCAAGTCATTCTGAGAATAGTGTATGCGGCGACCGAGTTGCTCTTGCCCGGCGTCAAT
ACGGGATAATACCGCGCCACATAGCAGAACTTTAAAAGTGCTCATCATTGGAAAACGTTCTTCGGGGCGA
AAACTCTCAAGGATCTTACCGCTGTTGAGATCCAGTTCGATGTAACCCACTCGTGCACCCAACTGATCTT
CAGCATCTTTTACTTTCACCAGCGTTTCTGGGTGAGCAAAAACAGGAAGGCAAAATGCCGCAAAAAAGGG
AATAAGGGCGACACGGAAATGTTGAATACTCATACTCTTCCTTTTTCAATATTATTGAAGCATTTATCAG
GGTTATTGTCTCATGAGCGGATACATATTTGAATGTATTTAGAAAAATAAACAAATAGGGGTTCCGCGCA
CATTTCCCCGAAAAGTGCCACCTGATGCGGTGTGAAATACCGCACAGATGCGTAAGGAGAAAATACCGCA
TCAGGAAATTGTAAGCGTTAATATTTTGTTAAAATTCGCGTTAAATTTTTGTTAAATCAGCTCATTTTTT
AACCAATAGGCCGAAATCGGCAAAATCCCTTATAAATCAAAAGAATAGACCGAGATAGGGT
[37 nt withheld, positions 3352-3388]
AAAGAACGTGGACTCCAACGTCAAAGG
[49 nt withheld, positions 3416-3464]
T
[91 nt withheld, positions 3466-3556]
G
[124 nt withheld, positions 3558-3681]
CCATTCGCCATTCAGGCTGCGCAACTGTTGGGAAGGGCGATCGGTGCGGGCCTCTTCGCTATTACGCCAG
CTGGCGAAAGGGGGATGTGCTGCAAGGCGATTAAGTTGGGTAACGCCAGGGTTTTCCCAGTCACGACGTT
GTAAAACGACGGCCAGTGAATTGTAATACGACTCACTATA
Features (pLannotate 1.2.2; 13 found; start..end, strand, type, name):
    897..974     -  CDS            VESPI_VESMG (fragment): Experimental evidence at protein level: Swiss-Prot protein existence level 1. Shows contractile activity on isolated ileum smooth muscle. From Vespa magnifica (Hornet).
    986..1004    -  promoter       SP6 promoter: promoter for bacteriophage SP6 RNA polymerase
   1046..1062    -  protein_bind   lac operator: The lac repressor binds to the lac operator to inhibit transcription in E. coli. This inhibition can be relieved by adding lactose or isopropyl-β-D-thiogalactopyranoside (IPTG). lac repressor encoded by lacI
   1070..1100    -  promoter       lac promoter: promoter for the E. coli lac operon
   1115..1136    -  protein_bind   CAP binding site: CAP binding activates transcription in the presence of cAMP. E. coli catabolite activator protein
   1149..1241    -  CDS            lacI (fragment): lac repressor; lacI; The lac repressor binds to the lac operator to inhibit transcription in E. coli. This inhibition can be relieved by adding lactose or isopropyl-β-D-thiogalactopyranoside (IPTG).
   1424..2012    -  rep_origin     ori: high-copy-number ColE1/pMB1/pBR322/pUC origin of replication
   2183..3043    -  CDS            AmpR: β-lactamase; bla; confers resistance to ampicillin, carbenicillin, and related antibiotics
   3044..3148    -  promoter       AmpR promoter: bla
   3175..3225    +  misc_feature   bom (fragment): basis of mobility region from pBR322
   3253..3681    -  rep_origin     f1 ori (sequence partly withheld): f1 bacteriophage origin of replication; arrow indicates direction of (+) strand synthesis
   3685..3842    -  CDS            lacZα (fragment): LacZα fragment of β-galactosidase; lacZ fragment
   3845..2       +  promoter       T7 promoter (across the origin): promoter for bacteriophage T7 RNA polymerase
