[The description below was written by a language model from this plasmid's Addgene catalogue record and pLannotate feature annotations shown in this document.]
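Description:
pISH-Pknox2 is a riboprobe template plasmid built on the Promega pGEM-T Easy cloning vector (3,015 bp backbone), carrying an 845 bp fragment of mouse Pknox2 (Pbx/knotted 1 homeobox 2, also called Prep2), a homeobox gene. It is propagated in E. coli as a high-copy plasmid by a ColE1/pUC-type origin and selected with ampicillin through the β-lactamase (AmpR) gene and its native promoter. The backbone also carries an f1 phage origin, which permits single-stranded DNA production. Remnants of the lac promoter/operator, CAP binding site and a lacZα fragment reflect the blue/white screening cassette that the insert disrupts. The record does not state how the fragment was cloned.

The insert sits in the multiple cloning region between opposing bacteriophage T7 and SP6 RNA polymerase promoters, so either strand can be transcribed in vitro after the plasmid is linearised on the far side of the insert. According to the depositor, cutting with SpeI and transcribing with T7 RNA polymerase gives the antisense probe that detects Pknox2 mRNA. By implication, the SP6 promoter would drive the sense strand, although the record does not describe this. The feature table does not annotate the Pknox2 fragment itself. A short hit to a hornet peptide next to the SP6 promoter, the lacI fragment and the bom fragment are most likely spurious or incidental matches from automated annotation.

The plasmid has no eukaryotic promoter or expression elements and is explicitly not intended for gene expression. Its use is the synthesis of labelled riboprobes for in situ hybridization, and it was deposited in connection with a survey of homeobox gene expression in the mouse olfactory epithelium.
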