Addgene plasmid #74354: pISH-Pknox2
Purpose: Use to synthesize riboprobes for in situ hybridization (ISH) probe for Pknox2. Not for gene expression.
Depositing lab: Peter Mombaerts. Depositing organization: Max Planck Research Unit for Neurogenetics. Publication: Expression of homeobox genes in the mouse olfactory epithelium. Parrilla M, Chang I, Degl'Innocenti A, Omura M. J Comp Neurol. 2016 Oct 1;524(14):2713-39. doi: 10.1002/cne.24051. Epub 2016 Jun 19. PubMed 27243442.
Backbone
  Vector backbone: pGEM-T easy
  Backbone manufacturer: Promega
  Backbone size w/o insert (bp): 3015
Growth in bacteria
  Bacterial resistance: Ampicillin, 100 μg/mL
  Growth temperature: 37°C
  Growth strain: DH5alpha
  Copy number: High Copy
Gene/Insert
  Gene/Insert name: Pbx/knotted 1 homeobox 2 (alt name: Pknox2)
  Insert size (bp): 845
  GenBank ID: NM_148950.3
  Entrez Gene: Pknox2 (a.k.a. D230005H23Rik, Prep2)
  Cloning method: Unknown
  Sequencing primers: 5′ SP6; 3′ T7
Terms and licenses: Academic/Nonprofit Terms; Industry Terms: Not Available to Industry
Depositor comments: SpeI digestion and T7 RNA polymerase for antisense probe
How to cite: pISH-Pknox2 was a gift from Peter Mombaerts (Addgene plasmid # 74354 ; http://n2t.net/addgene:74354 ; RRID:Addgene_74354)
