>Addgene plasmid #74354 | pISH-Pknox2 | depositor partial sequence | sequence record 140230 | insert
TTCATATCAGAGTGGAACGTGGACTGCACAGGGCTCCAACTTACCCTACCAGGACCCTGTCTCTTGGCAC
AGCAGCCATGGACTATAAGGAGAGGGGGAAGGAAACCAAAGAGACTCCTTCTTCCTCTCTTGGAAATACA
TTGTAGGTGGGTCCAACCTGAAGAGGTTAAGAGCAACTCTACATCTGGGTCAGCTCGAGGACCAAGCAGG
TAGCAGAACCTGGATCAGGAGCCATATTAAGATGACTTTGGGGATCCCAGCAGTCCCTACGTGATCACAT
AGCTCCTGTCACAATAGGACCATAGTGTCTTATTAGATGTTCCTACCCTCAGATGGAGTTCTTCAGAGAC
CCCAGCCCCCTCCATAAACCTTTAGGGGTTCTTTCCACTCCACAGGTCTTCGTGGTATCCCTCTGCTCCC
AAGCTGGCACTACCAGCTTCTGGCCTCCTCCTTCATTCTATTCTCCAGAGAAGGCAGAAGAAACATTGGA
AAGAAGCATTGTCCCAATGGGAAGCCAGGGTCTGAAGAAGGTGCTACTGCTCTTACCTTCAGGACTCAAC
ATGGCAGGGGATATAGCGCCCAGCTGATCCACACACACCATGCTTGGCATCTGCTCCTCCTGTCCCCTCC
CACCCTGTGGCTGTGAAAGACAGGACTGACCACACGTGTGTTTTCCGTTGGGTTTAATGTGATGGGTGTG
CAGTTCCTTCATTTGTAAGTGTGCATTGGCCATCTCCTTCAGTGCTAGGATGTGAATGGCTATCTGGCTC
AACCAGAGGGCACTCTTGCGACCTTCTGAGCCTTCTCCTCCTCTACCTGGTTGGGTGGAGCAAAAGGATA
GTCAC
