>Addgene plasmid #74354 | pISH-Pknox2 | addgene partial sequence | sequence record 141956 | T7 5'-TAATACGACTCACTATAGGG-3'
TGGCGGCCGCGGGAATTCGATTGTGACTATCCTTTTGCTCCACCCAACCAGGTAGAGGAGGAGAAGGCTC
AGAAGGTCGCAAGAGTGCCCTCTGGTTGAGCCAGATAGCCATTCACATCCTAGCACTGAAGGAGATGGCC
AATGCACACTTACAAATGAAGGAACTGCACACCCATCACATTAAACCCAACGGAAAACACACGTGTGGTC
AGTCCTGTCTTTCACAGCCACAGGGTGGGAGGGGACAGGAGGAGCAGATGCCAAGCATGGTGTGTGTGGA
TCAGCTGGGCGCTATATCCCCTGCCATGTTGAGTCCTGAAGGTAAGAGCAGTAGCACCTTCTTCAGACCC
TGGCTTCCCATTGGGACAATGCTTCTTTCCAATGTTTCTTCTGCCTTCTCTGGAGAATAGAATGAAGGAG
GAGGCCAGAAGCTGGTAGTGCCAGCTTGGGAGCAGAGGGATACCACGAAGACCTGTGGAGTGGAAAGAAC
CCCTAAAGGTTTATGGAGGGGGCTGGGGTCTCTGAAGAACTCCATCTGAGGGTAGGAACATCTAATAAGA
CACTATGGTCCTATTGTGACAGGAGCTATGTGATCACGTAGGGACTGCTGGGATCCCCAAAGTCATCTTA
ATATGGCTCCTGATCCAGGTTCTGCTACCTGCTTGGTCCTCGAGCTGACCCAGATGTAGAGTTGCTCTTA
ACCTCTTCAGGTTGGACCCACCTACAATGTATTTCCAAGAGAGGAAGAAGGAGTCTCTTTGGTTTCCTTC
CCCCTCTCCTTATAGTCCATGGCTGCTGTGCCAAGAGACAGGGTCCTGGTAGGGTAAGTTGGAGCCCTGT
GCAGTCCACGTTCCACTCTGATATGAAATCACTAGTGAATTCGCGGCCGCCTGCAGTCACATTGGAA
