>Addgene plasmid #74354 | pISH-Pknox2 | addgene partial sequence | sequence record 141957 | SP6 5'-ATTTAGGTGACACTATAG-3'
GAGCTCTCCCATATGGTCGACCTGCAGGCGGCCGCGAATTCACTAGTGATTTCATATCAGAGTGGAACGT
GGACTGCACAGGGCTCCAACTTACCCTACCAGGACCCTGTCTCTTGGCACAGCAGCCATGGACTATAAGG
AGAGGGGGAAGGAAACCAAAGAGACTCCTTCTTCCTCTCTTGGAAATACATTGTAGGTGGGTCCAACCTG
AAGAGGTTAAGAGCAACTCTACATCTGGGTCAGCTCGAGGACCAAGCAGGTAGCAGAACCTGGATCAGGA
GCCATATTAAGATGACTTTGGGGATCCCAGCAGTCCCTACGTGATCACATAGCTCCTGTCACAATAGGAC
CATAGTGTCTTATTAGATGTTCCTACCCTCAGATGGAGTTCTTCAGAGACCCCAGCCCCCTCCATAAACC
TTTAGGGGTTCTTTCCACTCCACAGGTCTTCGTGGTATCCCTCTGCTCCCAAGCTGGCACTACCAGCTTC
TGGCCTCCTCCTTCATTCTATTCTCCAGAGAAGGCAGAAGAAACATTGGAAAGAAGCATTGTCCCAATGG
GAAGCCAGGGTCTGAAGAAGGTGCTACTGCTCTTACCTTCAGGACTCAACATGGCAGGGGATATAGCGCC
CAGCTGATCCACACACACCATGCTTGGCATCTGCTCCTCCTGTCCCCTCCCACCCTGTGGCTGTGAAAGA
CAGGACTGACCACACGTGTGTTTTCCGTTGGGTTTAATGTGATGGGTGTGCAGTTCCTTCATTTGTAAGT
GTGCATTGGCCATCTCCTTCAGTGCTAGGATGTGAATGGCTATCTGGCTCAACCAGAGGGCACTCTTGCG
ACCTTCTGAGCCTTCTCCTCCTCTACCTGGTTGGGTGGAGCAAAAGGATAGTCACAATCGAATTCCCGCG
GCCGCCATGGCGGCC
